Addgene plasmid #204865: MPRA Empty Vector
Purpose: (Empty Backbone) Vector used for high-throughput cloning and subsequent transfection of MPRA libraries into mammalian cells.
Depositing lab: Philipp Maass. Depositing organization: Hospital for Sick Children. Publication: Systematic characterization of regulatory variants of blood pressure genes. Oliveros W, Delfosse K, Lato DF, Kiriakopulos K, Mokhtaridoost M, Said A, McMurray BJ, Browning JWL, Mattioli K, Meng G, Ellis J, Mital S, Mele M, Maass PG. Cell Genom. 2023 May 24;3(7):100330. doi: 10.1016/j.xgen.2023.100330. eCollection 2023 Jul 12. PubMed 37492106.
Backbone
  Vector backbone: pGL4.23
  Backbone manufacturer: Promega
  Vector type: Mammalian Expression, Bacterial Expression
Growth in bacteria
  Bacterial resistance: Ampicillin, 100 μg/mL
  Growth temperature: 37°C
  Growth strain: DH5alpha
  Copy number: High Copy
Gene/Insert
  Cloning method: Restriction Enzyme
Resource information
  A portion of this plasmid was derived from a plasmid made by: Rinn Lab, CU Boulder
Terms and licenses: Academic/Nonprofit Terms; Industry Terms: Not Available to Industry
How to cite: MPRA Empty Vector was a gift from Philipp Maass (Addgene plasmid # 204865 ; http://n2t.net/addgene:204865 ; RRID:Addgene_204865)
