[The description below was written by a language model from this plasmid's Addgene catalogue record and pLannotate feature annotations shown in this document.]
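Description:
MPRA Empty Vector is a compact (about 2.5 kb) empty backbone derived from Promega's pGL4.23, intended for high-throughput restriction-enzyme cloning of massively parallel reporter assay (MPRA) libraries and their subsequent transfection into mammalian cells. It is propagated in E. coli from a high-copy ColE1/pUC-type origin of replication and selected with ampicillin through a β-lactamase (AmpR) gene driven by its bla promoter.

The annotated sequence contains essentially only the scaffold elements around a cloning position, with no promoter, reporter gene or insert called in the feature table. This fits its designation as an empty vector, into which candidate regulatory elements and the remaining reporter components would be introduced during library construction, although the record does not describe the cloning sites or that workflow. A synthetic poly(A) signal and an RNA polymerase II transcriptional pause site from the human α2 globin gene are present. These are standard pGL4 features that reduce read-through transcription from the backbone into the reporter region, lowering background signal. An SV40 late polyadenylation signal is annotated on the opposite strand from those elements, and it would typically terminate reporter transcripts once a cassette is inserted. The short large T antigen and tetracycline-resistance fragments also annotated are probably residual or incidental sequence matches rather than functional genes.

The catalogue notes that part of the plasmid was derived from a construct made by another laboratory. The associated study used MPRA to characterize regulatory variants of blood pressure genes.
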