Features (pLannotate 1.2.2; 8 found; start..end, strand, type, name):
    104..225     -  polyA_signal   SV40 poly(A) signal: SV40 polyadenylation signal
    248..316     -  CDS            large T antigen (fragment): large T antigen from SV40 (simian virus 40)
    332..464     +  CDS            TcR (fragment): tetracycline efflux protein; tet; confers resistance to tetracycline
    644..1232    -  rep_origin     ori: high-copy-number ColE1/pMB1/pBR322/pUC origin of replication
   1432..2292    -  CDS            AmpR: β-lactamase confers resistance to ampicillin, carbenicillin, and related antibiotics
   2293..2334    -  promoter       AmpR promoter (fragment): bla
   2397..2445    +  polyA_signal   poly(A) signal: synthetic polyadenylation signal
   2459..2550    +  misc_feature   pause site: RNA polymerase II transcriptional pause signal from the human α2 globin gene
>Addgene plasmid #204865 | MPRA Empty Vector | addgene full sequence | sequence record 406382 | Addgene NGS Result
GGCCTAACTGGCCGGTACCTGAGCTCGCTAGCCTCGAGGATATCAAGATCTGGCCTCGGCGGCCAAGCTT
GTCGGGGCGGCCGGCCGCTTCGAGCAGACATGATAAGATACATTGATGAGTTTGGACAAACCACAACTAG
AATGCAGTGAAAAAAATGCTTTATTTGTGAAATTTGTGATGCTATTGCTTTATTTGTAACCATTATAAGC
TGCAATAAACAAGTTAACAACAACAATTGCATTCATTTTATGTTTCAGGTTCAGGGGGAGGTGTGGGAGG
TTTTTTAAAGCAAGTAAAACCTCTACAAATGTGGTAAAATCGATAAGGATCCGTCGACCGATGCCCTTGA
GAGCCTTCAACCCAGTCAGCTCCTTCCGGTGGGCGCGGGGCATGACTATCGTCGCCGCACTTATGACTGT
CTTCTTTATCATGCAACTCGTAGGACAGGTGCCGGCAGCGCTCTTCCGCTTCCTCGCTCACTGACTCGCT
GCGCTCGGTCGTTCGGCTGCGGCGAGCGGTATCAGCTCACTCAAAGGCGGTAATACGGTTATCCACAGAA
TCAGGGGATAACGCAGGAAAGAACATGTGAGCAAAAGGCCAGCAAAAGGCCAGGAACCGTAAAAAGGCCG
CGTTGCTGGCGTTTTTCCATAGGCTCCGCCCCCCTGACGAGCATCACAAAAATCGACGCTCAAGTCAGAG
GTGGCGAAACCCGACAGGACTATAAAGATACCAGGCGTTTCCCCCTGGAAGCTCCCTCGTGCGCTCTCCT
GTTCCGACCCTGCCGCTTACCGGATACCTGTCCGCCTTTCTCCCTTCGGGAAGCGTGGCGCTTTCTCATA
GCTCACGCTGTAGGTATCTCAGTTCGGTGTAGGTCGTTCGCTCCAAGCTGGGCTGTGTGCACGAACCCCC
CGTTCAGCCCGACCGCTGCGCCTTATCCGGTAACTATCGTCTTGAGTCCAACCCGGTAAGACACGACTTA
TCGCCACTGGCAGCAGCCACTGGTAACAGGATTAGCAGAGCGAGGTATGTAGGCGGTGCTACAGAGTTCT
TGAAGTGGTGGCCTAACTACGGCTACACTAGAAGAACAGTATTTGGTATCTGCGCTCTGCTGAAGCCAGT
TACCTTCGGAAAAAGAGTTGGTAGCTCTTGATCCGGCAAACAAACCACCGCTGGTAGCGGTGGTTTTTTT
GTTTGCAAGCAGCAGATTACGCGCAGAAAAAAAGGATCTCAAGAAGATCCTTTGATCTTTTCTACGGGGT
CTGACGCTCAGTGGAACGAAAACTCACGTTAAGGGATTTTGGTCATGAGATTATCAAAAAGGATCTTCAC
CTAGATCCTTTTAAATTAAAAATGAAGTTTTAAATCAATCTAAAGTATATATGAGTAAACTTGGTCTGAC
AGCGGCCGCAAATGCTAAACCACTGCAGTGGTTACCAGTGCTTGATCAGTGAGGCACCGATCTCAGCGAT
CTGCCTATTTCGTTCGTCCATAGTGGCCTGACTCCCCGTCGTGTAGATCACTACGATTCGTGAGGGCTTA
CCATCAGGCCCCAGCGCAGCAATGATGCCGCGAGAGCCGCGTTCACCGGCCCCCGATTTGTCAGCAATGA
ACCAGCCAGCAGGGAGGGCCGAGCGAAGAAGTGGTCCTGCTACTTTGTCCGCCTCCATCCAGTCTATGAG
CTGCTGTCGTGATGCTAGAGTAAGAAGTTCGCCAGTGAGTAGTTTCCGAAGAGTTGTGGCCATTGCTACT
GGCATCGTGGTATCACGCTCGTCGTTCGGTATGGCTTCGTTCAACTCTGGTTCCCAGCGGTCAAGCCGGG
TCACATGATCACCCATATTATGAAGAAATGCAGTCAGCTCCTTAGGGCCTCCGATCGTTGTCAGAAGTAA
GTTGGCCGCGGTGTTGTCGCTCATGGTAATGGCAGCACTACACAATTCTCTTACCGTCATGCCATCCGTA
AGATGCTTTTCCGTGACCGGCGAGTACTCAACCAAGTCGTTTTGTGAGTAGTGTATACGGCGACCAAGCT
GCTCTTGCCCGGCGTCTATACGGGACAACACCGCGCCACATAGCAGTACTTTGAAAGTGCTCATCATCGG
GAATCGTTCTTCGGGGCGGAAAGACTCAAGGATCTTGCCGCTATTGAGATCCAGTTCGATATAGCCCACT
CTTGCACCCAGTTGATCTTCAGCATCTTTTACTTTCACCAGCGTTTCGGGGTGTGCAAAAACAGGCAAGC
AAAATGCCGCAAAGAAGGGAATGAGTGCGACACGAAAATGTTGGATGCTCATACTCGTCCTTTTTCAATA
TTATTGAAGCATTTATCAGGGTTACTAGTACGTCTCTCAAGGATAAGTAAGTAATATTAAGGTACGGGAG
GTATTGGACAGGCCGCAATAAAATATCTTTATTTTCATTACATCTGTGTGTTGGTTTTTTGTGTGAATCG
ATAGTACTAACATACGCTCTCCATCAAAACAAAACGAAACAAAACAAACTAGCAAAATAGGCTGTCCCCA
GTGCAAGTGCAGGTGCCAGAACATTTCTCT
